>Addgene plasmid #230381 | AiP13784 - pAAV-AiE0526h-minBG-iCre(R297T)-BGHpA (Alias: CN3784) | addgene full sequence | sequence record 462400 | Addgene NGS Result
CCTGCAGGCAGCTGCGCGCTCGCTCGCTCACTGAGGCCGCCCGGGCGTCGGGCGACCTTTGGTCGCCCGG
CCTCAGTGAGCGAGCGAGCGCGCAGAGAGGGAGTGGCCAACTCCATCACTAGGGGTTCCTGCGGCCGCAC
GCGTACCACCTGTGTACATTCATTGGCAAGTCACCATCCTATCCTCTTGCTGCATCTTGCCTTTCCACTG
CGATTATTTTTAGGGGTGTGTGTGCACCGCGCTGGGAATATGGCAAACGTCCCCACTCCCCATCAGACGT
CATGATTCCTGCACACACTGGGCTCTCACTAACCCCAGCTTCCTTTCCCCTGGTGGTTTTGAGAGCATAA
ATTTTATTTCCAGCTGTGGGTTTGGGTCCTATGCAGAACACCTCCCTGGAGAATTGCAACTAAGATGTTT
ATGGCAATCGCCCTGCAAGTGTCTATTTAATTCCTGAAAATGTCATTTACTGGTGTGTTTCTGTAAAAAT
CATTTCTGAAAAGTTTTGTCAGCTTGGCTTAGCAGCTGGGGGAAAAAAGCAGCAAAATGAGTCCCCTCAA
TCAAGCCTGTGATTTTTTATTTTTTCAGACTCATGAATCCTCCTGAGAATTAGGCTTATGACAAGCACCC
ACCCCCTCCACCTACTCCCTGGTTTAAACCAGGTGCCTGCTGACACGAAGGAAGATTCCGGGGCATTTTG
ATCCTAGTCACACAGTGTTTCTAAGTGGGCATTACTCCTGTCAATCCACAGTCTTAAAGATGTTCCTCAG
ACAAAAGATAATTAGTGACAAGAAGGCCCACTAGATTCCATGTCATATCTTAGTTGGCGGGCCAGAGAAG
GACAGGGTCTCTGGTTGGGGCCGTGTCTCCCATCGCATTCTCCCTTTGCAGGTGCTGAAGTGAGGAAGGC
CCACAGCTCAGCCAAGCACATGGGGTGCCTCCCTCCTGGGCCACTAGCCCACTGGCCAGTAAGAGAACCA
GGGAGCCTTTGAGCTCGGGCTGGGCATAAAAGTCAGGGCAGAGCCATCTATTGCTTACATTTGCTTCTGG
GATCCAGATCTTTCGAAGCTAGCCACCATGGTGCCCAAGAAGAAGAGGAAAGTCTCCAACCTGCTGACTG
TGCACCAAAACCTGCCTGCCCTCCCTGTGGATGCCACCTCTGATGAAGTCAGGAAGAACCTGATGGACAT
GTTCAGGGACAGGCAGGCCTTCTCTGAACACACCTGGAAGATGCTCCTGTCTGTGTGCAGATCCTGGGCT
GCCTGGTGCAAGCTGAACAACAGGAAATGGTTCCCTGCTGAACCTGAGGATGTGAGGGACTACCTCCTGT
ACCTGCAAGCCAGAGGCCTGGCTGTGAAGACCATCCAACAGCACCTGGGCCAGCTCAACATGCTGCACAG
GAGATCTGGCCTGCCTCGCCCTTCTGACTCCAATGCTGTGTCCCTGGTGATGAGGAGAATCAGAAAGGAG
AATGTGGATGCTGGGGAGAGAGCCAAGCAGGCCCTGGCCTTTGAACGCACTGACTTTGACCAAGTCAGAT
CCCTGATGGAGAACTCTGACAGATGCCAGGACATCAGGAACCTGGCCTTCCTGGGCATTGCCTACAACAC
CCTGCTGCGCATTGCCGAAATTGCCAGAATCAGAGTGAAGGACATCTCCCGCACCGATGGTGGGAGAATG
CTGATCCACATTGGCAGGACCAAGACCCTGGTGTCCACAGCTGGTGTGGAGAAGGCCCTGTCCCTGGGGG
TTACCAAGCTGGTGGAGAGATGGATCTCTGTGTCTGGTGTGGCTGATGACCCCAACAACTACCTGTTCTG
CCGGGTCAGAAAGAATGGTGTGGCTGCCCCTTCTGCCACCTCCCAACTGTCCACCCGGGCCCTGGAAGGG
ATCTTTGAGGCCACCCACCGCCTGATCTATGGTGCCAAGGATGACTCTGGGCAGAGATACCTGGCCTGGT
CTGGCCACTCTGCCAGAGTGGGTGCTGCCACCGACATGGCCAGGGCTGGTGTGTCCATCCCTGAAATCAT
GCAGGCTGGTGGCTGGACCAATGTGAACATTGTGATGAACTACATCAGAAACCTGGACTCTGAGACTGGG
GCCATGGTGAGGCTGCTCGAAGATGGGGACTGAGGCGCGCCGAATTCAAGCTTCTCGAGAGATCTTCGAC
TGTGCCTTCTAGTTGCCAGCCATCTGTTGTTTGCCCCTCCCCCGTGCCTTCCTTGACCCTGGAAGGTGCC
ACTCCCACTGTCCTTTCCTAATAAAATGAGGAAATTGCATCGCATTGTCTGAGTAGGTGTCATTCTATTC
TGGGGGGTGGGGTGGGGCAGGACAGCAAGGGGGAGGATTGGGAAGACAATAGCAGGCATGAGATCTCACG
TGCGGACCGAGCGGCCGCAGGAACCCCTAGTGATGGAGTTGGCCACTCCCTCTCTGCGCGCTCGCTCGCT
CACTGAGGCCGGGCGACCAAAGGTCGCCCGACGCCCGGGCTTTGCCCGGGCGGCCTCAGTGAGCGAGCGA
GCGCGCAGCTGCCTGCAGGGGCGCCTGATGCGGTATTTTCTCCTTACGCATCTGTGCGGTATTTCACACC
GCATA
[95 nt withheld, positions 2596-2690]
T
[46 nt withheld, positions 2692-2737]
C
[141 nt withheld, positions 2739-2879]
CCTTTGACGTTGGAGTCCACGTTCTTT
[37 nt withheld, positions 2907-2943]
ACTCTATCTCGGGCTATTCTTTTGATTTATAAGGGATTTTGCCGATTTCGGTCTATTGGTTAAAAAATGA
GCTGATTTAACAAAAATTTAACGCGAATTTTAACAAAATATTAACGTTTACAATTTTATGGTGCACTCTC
AGTACAATCTGCTCTGATGCCGCATAGTTAAGCCAGCCCCGACACCCGCCAACACCCGCTGACGCGCCCT
GACGGGCTTGTCTGCTCCCGGCATCCGCTTACAGACAAGCTGTGACCGTCTCCGGGAGCTGCATGTGTCA
GAGGTTTTCACCGTCATCACCGAAACGCGCGAGACGAAAGGGCCTCGTGATACGCCTATTTTTATAGGTT
AATGTCATGATAATAATGGTTTCTTAGACGTCAGGTGGCACTTTTCGGGGAAATGTGCGCGGAACCCCTA
TTTGTTTATTTTTCTAAATACATTCAAATATGTATCCGCTCATGAGACAATAACCCTGATAAATGCTTCA
ATAATATTGAAAAAGGAAGAGTATGAGTATTCAACATTTCCGTGTCGCCCTTATTCCCTTTTTTGCGGCA
TTTTGCCTTCCTGTTTTTGCTCACCCAGAAACGCTGGTGAAAGTAAAAGATGCTGAAGATCAGTTGGGTG
CACGAGTGGGTTACATCGAACTGGATCTCAACAGCGGTAAGATCCTTGAGAGTTTTCGCCCCGAAGAACG
TTTTCCAATGATGAGCACTTTTAAAGTTCTGCTATGTGGCGCGGTATTATCCCGTATTGACGCCGGGCAA
GAGCAACTCGGTCGCCGCATACACTATTCTCAGAATGACTTGGTTGAGTACTCACCAGTCACAGAAAAGC
ATCTTACGGATGGCATGACAGTAAGAGAATTATGCAGTGCTGCCATAACCATGAGTGATAACACTGCGGC
CAACTTACTTCTGACAACGATCGGAGGACCGAAGGAGCTAACCGCTTTTTTGCACAACATGGGGGATCAT
GTAACTCGCCTTGATCGTTGGGAACCGGAGCTGAATGAAGCCATACCAAACGACGAGCGTGACACCACGA
TGCCTGTAGCAATGGCAACAACGTTGCGCAAACTATTAACTGGCGAACTACTTACTCTAGCTTCCCGGCA
ACAATTAATAGACTGGATGGAGGCGGATAAAGTTGCAGGACCACTTCTGCGCTCGGCCCTTCCGGCTGGC
TGGTTTATTGCTGATAAATCTGGAGCCGGTGAGCGTGGGTCTCGCGGTATCATTGCAGCACTGGGGCCAG
ATGGTAAGCCCTCCCGTATCGTAGTTATCTACACGACGGGGAGTCAGGCAACTATGGATGAACGAAATAG
ACAGATCGCTGAGATAGGTGCCTCACTGATTAAGCATTGGTAACTGTCAGACCAAGTTTACTCATATATA
CTTTAGATTGATTTAAAACTTCATTTTTAATTTAAAAGGATCTAGGTGAAGATCCTTTTTGATAATCTCA
TGACCAAAATCCCTTAACGTGAGTTTTCGTTCCACTGAGCGTCAGACCCCGTAGAAAAGATCAAAGGATC
TTCTTGAGATCCTTTTTTTCTGCGCGTAATCTGCTGCTTGCAAACAAAAAAACCACCGCTACCAGCGGTG
GTTTGTTTGCCGGATCAAGAGCTACCAACTCTTTTTCCGAAGGTAACTGGCTTCAGCAGAGCGCAGATAC
CAAATACTGTTCTTCTAGTGTAGCCGTAGTTAGGCCACCACTTCAAGAACTCTGTAGCACCGCCTACATA
CCTCGCTCTGCTAATCCTGTTACCAGTGGCTGCTGCCAGTGGCGATAAGTCGTGTCTTACCGGGTTGGAC
TCAAGACGATAGTTACCGGATAAGGCGCAGCGGTCGGGCTGAACGGGGGGTTCGTGCACACAGCCCAGCT
TGGAGCGAACGACCTACACCGAACTGAGATACCTACAGCGTGAGCTATGAGAAAGCGCCACGCTTCCCGA
AGGGAGAAAGGCGGACAGGTATCCGGTAAGCGGCAGGGTCGGAACAGGAGAGCGCACGAGGGAGCTTCCA
GGGGGAAACGCCTGGTATCTTTATAGTCCTGTCGGGTTTCGCCACCTCTGACTTGAGCGTCGATTTTTGT
GATGCTCGTCAGGGGGGCGGAGCCTATGGAAAAACGCCAGCAACGCGGCCTTTTTACGGTTCCTGGCCTT
TTGCTGGCCTTTTGCTCACATGT
Features (pLannotate 1.2.2; 12 found; start..end, strand, type, name):
     12..39      +  repeat_region  AAV2 ITR (fragment): inverted terminal repeat of adeno-associated virus serotype 2 inverted
     68..95      +  repeat_region  AAV2 ITR (fragment): inverted terminal repeat of adeno-associated virus serotype 2 inverted
   1105..2130    +  CDS            cre: RECR_BPP1 - Experimental evidence at protein level: Swiss-Prot protein existence level 1. Catalyzes site-specific recombination between two 34-base- pair LOXP sites. Its role is to maintain the phage genome as a monomeric unit-copy plasmid in the lysogenic state. From Escherichia phage P1 (Bacteriophage P1).
   2170..2281    +  polyA_signal   bGH poly(A) signal: bovine growth hormone polyadenylation signal
   2399..2539    +  repeat_region  AAV2 ITR: inverted terminal repeat of adeno-associated virus serotype 2 inverted
   2544..2595    -  misc_feature   bom (fragment): basis of mobility region from pBR322
   2614..3069    +  rep_origin     f1 ori (sequence partly withheld): f1 bacteriophage origin of replication; arrow indicates direction of (+) strand synthesis
   3070..3119    -  misc_feature   bom (fragment): basis of mobility region from pBR322
   3221..3256    -  CDS            rop (fragment): Rop protein, which maintains plasmids at low copy number; rop
   3351..3455    +  promoter       AmpR promoter: bla
   3456..4316    +  CDS            AmpR: β-lactamase; bla; confers resistance to ampicillin, carbenicillin, and related antibiotics
   4487..5075    +  rep_origin     ori: high-copy-number ColE1/pMB1/pBR322/pUC origin of replication
