[The description below was written by a language model from this plasmid's Addgene catalogue record and pLannotate feature annotations shown in this document.]
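Description:
AiP13784 - pAAV-AiE0526h-minBG-iCre(R297T)-BGHpA (alias CN3784) is a 5,136 nt AAV transfer plasmid on a pAAV2 backbone, made for packaging a recombinant AAV genome that delivers Cre recombinase to selected brain cell populations. In bacteria it is maintained by a high-copy ColE1/pUC-type origin and selected with ampicillin through the bla gene and its own promoter. An f1 phage origin and small remnants of pBR322 bom and rop sequences are also annotated in the backbone. A recombination-deficient growth strain is listed, which is usual for ITR-containing plasmids because the repeats are prone to rearrangement.

The payload lies between AAV2 inverted terminal repeats, which are the cis elements needed for replication and packaging of the vector genome. The right-hand ITR is annotated in full, whereas the left one is detected only as two short fragments. About 1 kb upstream of the coding sequence carries no annotation. This region presumably holds the AiE0526h enhancer and a minimal promoter, an arrangement in which the enhancer confers cell-type specificity on an otherwise weak core promoter. The record is inconsistent about that promoter: the plasmid name indicates a minimal beta-globin promoter (minBG), while the catalogue field lists minRho. Downstream is the synthetic iCre(R297T) coding sequence, a Cre variant carrying an R297T substitution whose rationale is not stated in the record, followed by the bovine growth hormone polyadenylation signal.

The stated purpose is enhancer-driven, AAV-mediated transgene expression in specific brain cell populations, as part of a collection of enhancer AAVs for genetic access to cortical cell types. Cre delivered this way would recombine loxP-flanked alleles or reporters in the targeted cells. The record does not say which population AiE0526h targets.
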