Addgene plasmid #230381: AiP13784 - pAAV-AiE0526h-minBG-iCre(R297T)-BGHpA (Alias: CN3784)
Purpose: AiE0526h is an enhancer sequence, designed to drive AAV-mediated transgene expression in specific populations of brain cells
Depositing lab: Allen Institute for Brain Science & Jonathan Ting. Depositing organization: Allen Institute. Publication: A suite of enhancer AAVs and transgenic mouse lines for genetic access to cortical cell types. Ben-Simon Y, Hooper M, Narayan S, Daigle TL, Dwivedi D, Way SW, Oster A, Stafford DA, Mich JK, Taormina MJ, Martinez RA, Opitz-Araya X, Roth JR, Alexander JR, Allen S, Amster A, Arbuckle J, Ayala A, Baker PM, Bakken TE, Barcelli T, Barta S, Bendrick J, Bertagnolli D, Bielstein C, Bishwakarma P, Bowlus J, Boyer G, Brouner K, Casian B, Casper T, Chakka AB, Chakrabarty R, Chance RK, Chavan S, Clark M, Colbert K, Collman F, Daniel S, Departee M, DiValentin P, Donadio N, Dotson N, Egdorf T, Fliss T, Gabitto M, Garcia J, Gary A, Gasperini M, Gloe J, Goldy J, Gore BB, Graybuck L, Greisman N, Haeseleer F, Halterman C, Haradon Z, Hastings SD, Helback O, Ho W, Hockemeyer D, Huang C, Huff S, Hunker A, Johansen N, Jones D, Juneau Z, Kalmbach B, Kannan M, Khem S, Kussick E, Kutsal R, Larsen R, Lee C, Lee AY, Leibly M, Lenz GH, Li S, Liang E, Lusk N, Madigan Z, Malloy J, Malone J, McCue R, Melchor J, Mollenkopf T, Moosman S, Morin E, Newman D, Ng L, Ngo K, Omstead V, Otto S, Oyama A, Pena N, Pham T, Phillips E, Pom CA, Potekhina L, Ransford S, Ray PL, Rette D, Reynoldson C, Rimorin C, Rocha D, Ruiz A, Sanchez REA, Sawyer L, Sedeno-Cortes A, Sevigny JP, Shapovalova N, Shepard N, Shulga L, Sigler AR, Siverts L, Soliman S, Somasundaram S, Staats B, Stewart K, Szelenyi E, Tieu M, Trader C, Tran A, van Velthoven CTJ, Walker M, Wang Y, Weed N, Wirthlin M, Wood T, Wynalda B, Yao Z, Zhou T, Ariza J, Dee N, Reding M, Ronellenfitch K, Mufti S, Sunkin SM, Smith KA, Esposito L, Waters J, Thyagarajan B, Yao S, Lein ES, Zeng H, Levi BP, Ngai J, Ting JT, Tasic B. Cell. 2025 May 16:S0092-8674(25)00513-6. doi: 10.1016/j.cell.2025.05.002. PubMed 40403729.
Backbone
  Vector backbone: pAAV2
  Vector type: AAV
Growth in bacteria
  Bacterial resistance: Ampicillin, 100 μg/mL
  Growth temperature: 37°C
  Growth strain: NEB Stable
  Copy number: High Copy
Gene/Insert
  Gene/Insert name: iCre(R297T)
  Species: Synthetic
  Promoter: minRho
  Cloning method: Gibson Cloning
Terms and licenses: Academic/Nonprofit Terms; Industry Terms: Not Available to Industry
How to cite: AiP13784 - pAAV-AiE0526h-minBG-iCre(R297T)-BGHpA (Alias: CN3784) was a gift from Allen Institute for Brain Science & Jonathan Ting (Addgene plasmid # 230381 ; http://n2t.net/addgene:230381 ; RRID:Addgene_230381)
